>Addgene plasmid #201086 | pPOTv6-blast-3Ty:tagRFPt:3Ty | addgene full sequence | sequence record 399937 | Addgene NGS Result
GGGCGAATTGGGCCCGTATAATGCAGACCTGCTGCAAGCTAGGGGCACAGCAAGGTCTTCTGAAATTCAT
GTTTTTTTTTTTTTTACTCTGCATTGCAGTCTCCGCTCTTATTTAGTTTTGCTTTACGTAAGGTCTCGTT
GCTGCCATAAAATAAGCTCTAGTGGAATTCATGCCTTTGTCTCAAGAAGAATCCACCCTCATTGAAAGAG
CAACGGCTACAATCAACAGCATCCCCATCTCTGAAGACTACAGCGTCGCCAGCGCAGCTCTCTCTAGCGA
CGGCCGCATCTTCACTGGTGTCAATGTATATCATTTTACTGGGGGACCTTGTGCAGAACTCGTGGTGCTG
GGCACTGCTGCTGCTGCGGCAGCTGGCAACCTGACTTGTATCGTCGCGATCGGAAATGAGAACAGGGGCA
TCTTGAGCCCCTGCGGACGGTGCCGACAGGTGCTTCTCGACCTGCATCCTGGGATCAAAGCCATAGTGAA
GGACAGTGATGGACAGCCGACGGCAGTTGGGATTCGTGAATTGCTGCCCTCTGGTTATGTGTGGGAGGGC
TAACCATGGTGCCCATTTAGTTGGCCTTTCCCTTGTCTCGTGTCTTTTCCGTGGAAAGGTTCCCGGAGTA
ATCTGATGGCACAGCAGGGAGGTGCGCCTGCAGGTTGGTTAGGAAGGGGGGATGATGTAAAAGAAGAAAA
TGGGGGGATTCGAGCCCCACGCGTTGCTCAAGCTGTGTAGCGCAGGCGTTTCCTTACATATTTCTCTAAC
AGGCACGGAAGCCTAACAAATACACTTGGCTTATTTTTTTGCCCCCTCATGTCTTGTACAAATATTTGCG
ATAGCTTAGCTATCAGCCACATTAATCAAACAAGTATACCAACAAGCCCGAAAACAGAAACTCAACTGCA
ACGGGTACCTATGGGTTCTGGTAGTGGTTCCGGTTCCGGTTCTGAGGTACACACAAACCAGGACCCACTG
GACGGCTCCGAGGTGCATACCAATCAAGATCCGCTGGACGGCTCTGAAGTTCACACCAATCAAGATCCCT
TGGATAAGCTTGTCTCGAAGGGAGAGGAGCTTATAAAGGAAAATATGCACATGAAGTTATATATGGAAGG
AACGGTTAATAATCACCATTTTAAATGTACGTCAGAAGGTGAAGGAAAGCCATACGAGGGCACACAGACT
ATGAGGATAAAGGTTGTCGAGGGAGGCCCACTGCCTTTCGCGTTCGATATTCTCGCCACGTCTTTTATGT
ATGGCTCAAGGACTTTCATCAATCATACGCAGGGCATCCCGGACTTTTTCAAGCAGAGTTTTCCTGAGGG
GTTTACGTGGGAGCGTGTTACCACATACGAAGATGGAGGAGTGCTTACCGCAACTCAGGACACTTCATTA
CAAGACGGATGCCTGATCTATAACGTTAAGATCCGCGGAGTGAATTTCCCGAGTAACGGACCAGTGATGC
AAAAGAAAACACTTGGATGGGAAGCTAACACGGAGATGTTGTATCCCGCAGATGGGGGTTTGGAGGGCAG
GACAGACATGGCATTAAAATTGGTGGGCGGTGGTCACCTGATCTGTAATTTTAAGACGACGTATCGAAGT
AAGAAACCTGCTAAGAACTTGAAGATGCCAGGGGTCTACTACGTCGATCATCGCCTTGAGAGGATTAAAG
AGGCAGATAAGGAGACCTATGTAGAACAGCACGAGGTGGCTGTGGCCCGTTACTGCGATCTGCCCTCGAA
GTTAGGTCACAAATTAAACGGCATGGACGAATTGTACAAGGGATCCGAGGTACATACAAATCAGGACCCC
CTCGATGGTAGTGAAGTCCATACAAATCAGGACCCGCTGGATGGCTCAGAGGTTCATACGAACCAAGATC
CTCTTGATGGATCAGGATCTGGATCAGGATCGGGTAGTTAAGAGCTCCGCTGCGCTTAAATGTCTTTCAT
TATAATCAATGTATAACCTTTATGTAGTATTTCAATCTATGCCGCTGTGTACGTGCACTGCGGTGCCTAT
CCTTCGGCATTAGAGAGTCACTGTTTGTGTAGATCGTAGCTGCATGTCTGACATCTGGTTCATTAGTGCC
GTTTTGAGTCTGCACTGTTGTGCAACTTGATATTCATCACTGCACACCAACCGTGTGTTTCCTCCTTTGG
GTGCACCCTTTAATCCTTGTCTTCTCCTTTTTTGTCTCTTTCCCCCTCGAAAAGGTGTCAAACTACTGCC
GCATAAACTACGGTTATCCCAAATTTAAGAGAAAGCAATAAAGCATCAGCTAGCCATGCCTTTGTCTCAA
GAAGAATCCACCCTCATTGAAAGAGCAACGGCTACAATCAACAGCATCCCCATCTCTGAAGACTACAGCG
TCGCCAGCGCAGCTCTCTCTAGCGACGGCCGCATCTTCACTGGTGTCAATGTATATCATTTTACTGGGGG
ACCTTGTGCAGAACTCGTGGTGCTGGGCACTGCTGCTGCTGCGGCAGCTGGCAACCTGACTTGTATCGTC
GCGATCGGAAATGAGAACAGGGGCATCTTGAGCCCCTGCGGACGGTGCCGACAGGTGCTTCTCGATCTGC
ATCCTGGGATCAAAGCCATAGTGAAGGACAGTGATGGACAGCCGACGGCAGTTGGGATTCGTGAATTGCT
GCCCTCTGGTTATGTGTGGGAGGGCTAACTCGAGTGCCCATTTAGTTGGCTTTTCCCTTGTCTCGTGTCT
TTTCCGTGGAAAGGTTCCCGGAGTAATCTGATGGCACAGCAGGGAGGTGCGCCTGCAGGTTGGTTAGGAA
GGGGGGATGATGTAAAAGAAGAAAATGGGGGGATTCGAGCCCCGCACAGGTCTCTCAAATTGGATGCATA
GCTTGAGTATTCTATAGTGTCACCTAAATAGCTTGGCGTAATCATGGTCATAGCTGTTTCCTGTGTGAAA
TTGTTATCCGCTCACAATTCCACACAACATACGAGCCGGAAGCATAAAGTGTAAAGCCTGGGGTGCCTAA
TGAGTGAGCTAACTCACATTAATTGCGTTGCGCTCACTGCCCGCTTTCCAGTCGGGAAACCTGTCGTGCC
AGCTGCATTAATGAATCGGCCAACGCGCGGGGAGAGGCGGTTTGCGTATTGGGCGCTCTTCCGCTTCCTC
GCTCACTGACTCGCTGCGCTCGGTCGTTCGGCTGCGGCGAGCGGTATCAGCTCACTCAAAGGCGGTAATA
CGGTTATCCACAGAATCAGGGGATAACGCAGGAAAGAACATGTGAGCAAAAGGCCAGCAAAAGGCCAGGA
ACCGTAAAAAGGCCGCGTTGCTGGCGTTTTTCCATAGGCTCCGCCCCCCTGACGAGCATCACAAAAATCG
ACGCTCAAGTCAGAGGTGGCGAAACCCGACAGGACTATAAAGATACCAGGCGTTTCCCCCTGGAAGCTCC
CTCGTGCGCTCTCCTGTTCCGACCCTGCCGCTTACCGGATACCTGTCCGCCTTTCTCCCTTCGGGAAGCG
TGGCGCTTTCTCATAGCTCACGCTGTAGGTATCTCAGTTCGGTGTAGGTCGTTCGCTCCAAGCTGGGCTG
TGTGCACGAACCCCCCGTTCAGCCCGACCGCTGCGCCTTATCCGGTAACTATCGTCTTGAGTCCAACCCG
GTAAGACACGACTTATCGCCACTGGCAGCAGCCACTGGTAACAGGATTAGCAGAGCGAGGTATGTAGGCG
GTGCTACAGAGTTCTTGAAGTGGTGGCCTAACTACGGCTACACTAGAAGAACAGTATTTGGTATCTGCGC
TCTGCTGAAGCCAGTTACCTTCGGAAAAAGAGTTGGTAGCTCTTGATCCGGCAAACAAACCACCGCTGGT
AGCGGTGGTTTTTTTGTTTGCAAGCAGCAGATTACGCGCAGAAAAAAAGGATCTCAAGAAGATCCTTTGA
TCTTTTCTACGGGGTCTGACGCTCAGTGGAACGAAAACTCACGTTAAGGGATTTTGGTCATGAGATTATC
AAAAAGGATCTTCACCTAGATCCTTTTAAATTAAAAATGAAGTTTTAAATCAATCTAAAGTATATATGAG
TAAACTTGGTCTGACAGTTACCAATGCTTAATCAGTGAGGCACCTATCTCAGCGATCTGTCTATTTCGTT
CATCCATAGTTGCCTGACTCCCCGTCGTGTAGATAATTACGATACGGGAGGGCTTACCATCTGGCCCCAG
TGCTGCAATGATACCGCGAGACCCACGCTCACCGGCTCCAGATTTATCAGCAATAAACCAGCCAGCCGGA
AGGGCCGAGCGCAGAAGTGGTCCTGCAACTTTATCCGCCTCCATCCAGTCTATTAATTGTTGCCGGGAAG
CTAGAGTAAGTAGTTCGCCAGTTAATAGTTTGCGCAACGTTGTTGCCATTGCTACAGGCATCGTGGTGTC
ACGCTCGTCGTTTGGTATGGCTTCATTCAGCTCCGGTTCCCAACGATCAAGGCGAGTTACATGATCCCCC
ATGTTGTGCAAAAAAGCGGTTAGCTCCTTCGGTCCTCCGATCGTTGTCAGAAGTAAGTTGGCCGCAGTGT
TATCACTCATGGTTATGGCAGCACTGCATAATTCTCTTACTGTCATGCCATCCGTAAGATGCTTTTCTGT
GACTGGTGAGTACTCAACCAAGTCATTCTGAGAATAGTGTATGCGGCGACCGAGTTGCTCTTGCCCGGCG
TCAATACGGGATAATACCGCGCCACATAGCAGAACTTTAAAAGTGCTCATCATTGGAAAACGTTCTTCGG
GGCGAAAACTCTCAAGGATCTTACCGCTGTTGAGATCCAGTTCGATGTAACCCACTCGTGCACCCAACTG
ATCTTCAGCATCTTTTACTTTCACCAGCGTTTCTGGGTGAGCAAAAACAGGAAGGCAAAATGCCGCAAAA
AAGGGAATAAGGGCGACACGGAAATGTTGAATACTCATACTCTTCCTTTTTCAATATTATTGAAGCATTT
ATCAGGGTTATTGTCTCATGAGCGGATACATATTTGAATGTATTTAGAAAAATAAACAAATAGGGGTTCC
GCGCACATTTCCCCGAAAAGTGCCACCTGATGCGGTGTGAAATACCGCACAGATGCGTAAGGAGAAAATA
CCGCATCAGGAAATTGTAAGCGTTAATATTTTGTTAAAATTCGCGTTAAATTTTTGTTAAATCAGCTCAT
TTTTTAACCAATAGGCCGAAATCGGCAAAATCCCTTATAAATCAAAAGAATAGACCGAGATAGGGT
[37 nt withheld, positions 5247-5283]
AAAGAACGTGGACTCCAACGTCAAAGG
[49 nt withheld, positions 5311-5359]
T
[91 nt withheld, positions 5361-5451]
G
[98 nt withheld, positions 5453-5550]
ACTTAATGCGCCGCTACAGGGCGCGTCCATTCGCCATTCAGGCTGCGCAACTGTTGGGAAGGGCGATCGG
TGCGGGCCTCTTCGCTATTACGCCAGCTGGCGAAAGGGGGATGTGCTGCAAGGCGATTAAGTTGGGTAAC
GCCAGGGTTTTCCCAGTCACGACGTTGTAAAACGACGGCCAGTGAATTGTAATACGACTCACTATA
Features (pLannotate 1.2.2; 15 found; start..end, strand, type, name):
    171..560     +  CDS            bsd: BSD_ASPTE - Experimental evidence at protein level: Swiss-Prot protein existence level 1. Catalyzes the deamination of the cytosine moiety of the antibiotics blasticidin S, cytomycin and acetylblasticidin S. From Aspergillus terreus.
   1059..1790    +  CDS            TagRFP-T: TagRFP-T is a basic (constitutively fluorescent) red fluorescent protein published in 2008, derived from Entacmaea quadricolor. It has low acid sensitivity.
   2296..2685    +  CDS            bsd: BSD_ASPTE - Experimental evidence at protein level: Swiss-Prot protein existence level 1. Catalyzes the deamination of the cytosine moiety of the antibiotics blasticidin S, cytomycin and acetylblasticidin S. From Aspergillus terreus.
   2881..2899    -  promoter       SP6 promoter: promoter for bacteriophage SP6 RNA polymerase
   2941..2957    -  protein_bind   lac operator: The lac repressor binds to the lac operator to inhibit transcription in E. coli. This inhibition can be relieved by adding lactose or isopropyl-β-D-thiogalactopyranoside (IPTG). lac repressor encoded by lacI
   2965..2995    -  promoter       lac promoter: promoter for the E. coli lac operon
   3010..3031    -  protein_bind   CAP binding site: CAP binding activates transcription in the presence of cAMP. E. coli catabolite activator protein
   3044..3136    -  CDS            lacI (fragment): lac repressor; lacI; The lac repressor binds to the lac operator to inhibit transcription in E. coli. This inhibition can be relieved by adding lactose or isopropyl-β-D-thiogalactopyranoside (IPTG).
   3319..3907    -  rep_origin     ori: high-copy-number ColE1/pMB1/pBR322/pUC origin of replication
   4078..4938    -  CDS            AmpR: β-lactamase; bla; confers resistance to ampicillin, carbenicillin, and related antibiotics
   4939..5043    -  promoter       AmpR promoter: bla
   5070..5120    +  misc_feature   bom (fragment): basis of mobility region from pBR322
   5121..5576    -  rep_origin     f1 ori (sequence partly withheld): f1 bacteriophage origin of replication; arrow indicates direction of (+) strand synthesis
   5580..5737    -  CDS            lacZα (fragment): LacZα fragment of β-galactosidase; lacZ fragment
   5740..2       +  promoter       T7 promoter (across the origin): promoter for bacteriophage T7 RNA polymerase
