[The description below was written by a language model from this plasmid's Addgene catalogue record and pLannotate feature annotations shown in this document.]
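Description:
pPOTv6-blast-3Ty:tagRFPt:3Ty is a PCR-only tagging (pPOT) template plasmid for endogenous gene tagging in Trypanosoma brucei. It is not an expression vector in the usual sense. It serves as a template from which a tagging cassette is amplified, typically with long primers that add homology to the target locus, and the resulting product is transfected so that it integrates at the gene of interest. The record gives the promoter as "read through", which is consistent with the integrated cassette relying on transcription of the surrounding chromosomal locus rather than on a dedicated promoter. In E. coli the plasmid is maintained at high copy through a ColE1/pUC-type origin and selected with ampicillin via AmpR. The backbone also carries an f1 origin, lacZα, lacI and bom fragments, lac promoter/operator elements, and flanking T7 and SP6 promoters, all typical of a general cloning vector.

The payload is the red fluorescent protein TagRFP-T, cloned between retained HindIII and BamHI sites. According to the construct name it is flanked on both sides by triple Ty epitope tags, although these were not picked up in the automated annotation. The feature table shows two copies of the blasticidin S deaminase gene (bsd), one upstream and one downstream of the fluorescent protein. This layout fits the pPOT design, in which a single template can yield either an N-terminal or a C-terminal tagging amplicon, each pairing the tag with a blasticidin resistance marker for selecting parasites. The intervening regions are unannotated, and the record does not state what processing or untranslated sequences they contain. The construct is part of a toolkit for protein localization and functional analysis in trypanosomatids, allowing fluorescence imaging and Ty epitope detection of proteins tagged at their native loci.
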