Addgene plasmid #201086: pPOTv6-blast-3Ty:tagRFPt:3Ty
Purpose: Trypanosoma brucei PCR only tagging (pPOT) vector for endogenous gene tagging
Depositing lab: Samuel Dean. Depositing organization: University of Warwick. Publication: A comprehensive toolkit for protein localization and functional analysis in trypanosomatids. Paterou A, Saez Conde J, Tyc J, Sunter JD, Vaughan S, Gull K, Dean S. Open Biol. 2025 Apr;15(4):240361. doi: 10.1098/rsob.240361. Epub 2025 Apr 2. PubMed 40169015.
Backbone
  Vector backbone: pPOT
  Vector type: Unspecified
Growth in bacteria
  Bacterial resistance: Ampicillin, 100 μg/mL
  Growth temperature: 37°C
  Growth strain: NEB Stable
  Copy number: High Copy
Gene/Insert
  Gene/Insert name: tagRFPt
  Species: Synthetic
  Promoter: read through
  Cloning method: Restriction Enzyme; 5′ cloning site HindIII (not destroyed); 3′ cloning site BamHI (not destroyed)
  Sequencing primers: 5′ cTATGGGTTCTGGTAGTG; 3′ cTTAACTACCCGATCCTG
Terms and licenses: Academic/Nonprofit Terms; Industry Terms: Not Available to Industry
Depositor comments: Please visit https://doi.org/10.1101/2023.04.21.537815 for bioRxiv preprint.
How to cite: pPOTv6-blast-3Ty:tagRFPt:3Ty was a gift from Samuel Dean (Addgene plasmid # 201086 ; http://n2t.net/addgene:201086 ; RRID:Addgene_201086)
